>Addgene plasmid #217801 | SaCas9 variant click editor (CE1) - pCMV-T7-PCV2-nSaCas9-EcKlenow (MLE194) | addgene full sequence | sequence record 432878 | Addgene NGS Result
ACTGATCTTCAGCATCTTTTACTTTCACCAGCGTTTCTGGGTGAGCAAAAACAGGAAGGCAAAATGCCGC
AAAAAAGGGAATAAGGGCGACACGGAAATGTTGAATACTCATACTCTTCCTTTTTCAATATTATTGAAGC
ATTTATCAGGGTTATTGTCTCATGAGCGGATACATATTTGAATGTATTTAGAAAAATAAACAAATAGGGG
TTCCGCGCACATTTCCCCGAAAAGTGCCACCTGACGTCGACGGATCGGGAGATCGATCTCCCGATCCCCT
AGGGTCGACTCTCAGTACAATCTGCTCTGATGCCGCATAGTTAAGCCAGTATCTGCTCCCTGCTTGTGTG
TTGGAGGTCGCTGAGTAGTGCGCGAGCAAAATTTAAGCTACAACAAGGCAAGGCTTGACCGACAATTGCA
TGAAGAATCTGCTTAGGGTTAGGCGTTTTGCGCTGCTTCGCGATGTACGGGCCAGATATACGCGTTGACA
TTGATTATTGACTAGTTATTAATAGTAATCAATTACGGGGTCATTAGTTCATAGCCCATATATGGAGTTC
CGCGTTACATAACTTACGGTAAATGGCCCGCCTGGCTGACCGCCCAACGACCCCCGCCCATTGACGTCAA
TAATGACGTATGTTCCCATAGTAACGCCAATAGGGACTTTCCATTGACGTCAATGGGTGGAGTATTTACG
GTAAACTGCCCACTTGGCAGTACATCAAGTGTATCATATGCCAAGTACGCCCCCTATTGACGTCAATGAC
GGTAAATGGCCCGCCTGGCATTATGCCCAGTACATGACCTTATGGGACTTTCCTACTTGGCAGTACATCT
ACGTATTAGTCATCGCTATTACCATGGTGATGCGGTTTTGGCAGTACATCAATGGGCGTGGATAGCGGTT
TGACTCACGGGGATTTCCAAGTCTCCACCCCATTGACGTCAATGGGAGTTTGTTTTGGCACCAAAATCAA
CGGGACTTTCCAAAATGTCGTAACAACTCCGCCCCATTGACGCAAATGGGCGGTAGGCGTGTACGGTGGG
AGGTCTATATAAGCAGAGCTGGTTTAGTGAACCGTCAGATCCGCTAGAGATCCGCGGCCGCTAATACGAC
TCACTATAGGGAGAGCCGCCACCATGAGCCCATCTAAGAAAAACGGCAGAAGCGGACCTCAACCTCACAA
GCGGTGGGTCTTTACCCTGAACAACCCCAGCGAAGATGAGAGAAAGAAGATCCGGGACCTGCCTATCAGC
CTGTTCGACTACTTCATCGTGGGCGAGGAAGGAAATGAGGAAGGCCGGACCCCCCACCTGCAGGGCTTCG
CCAACTTCGTGAAAAAGCAGACCTTCAACAAGGTGAAGTGGTACCTGGGCGCTAGATGCCACATCGAGAA
GGCCAAGGGCACCGACCAGCAGAACAAAGAGTACTGCAGCAAGGAAGGCAATCTGCTGATGGAATGTGGC
GCCCCTAGATCCCAGGGACAGAGAAGCGGAGGCTCTAGCGGCTCCGAGACACCCGGCACATCTGAGTCCG
CCACCCCTGAGAGCAGCGGCGGCAGCGGGAAACGGAACTACATCCTGGGGCTTGACATTGGGATAACCAG
CGTTGGCTACGGAATTATTGATTATGAGACACGCGATGTGATTGACGCCGGGGTTAGGCTGTTCAAAGAG
GCCAACGTTGAAAACAACGAGGGAAGACGGAGTAAGCGCGGAGCAAGAAGACTCAAGCGCAGACGGAGAC
ATCGGATTCAGAGGGTGAAAAAGCTGCTCTTCGATTACAATCTCCTGACCGATCATAGTGAGCTGAGCGG
AATCAACCCCTACGAGGCGCGAGTGAAAGGGCTTTCCCAGAAGCTGTCCGAAGAGGAGTTCTCCGCCGCG
TTGCTGCACCTGGCCAAACGGAGGGGGGTTCACAATGTAAACGAAGTGGAGGAGGACACGGGCAATGAAC
TTAGTACGAAAGAACAGATCAGTAGGAACTCTAAGGCTCTCGAAGAGAAATACGTCGCTGAGTTGCAGCT
TGAGAGACTGAAAAAAGACGGCGAAGTACGCGGATCTATTAATAGGTTCAAGACTTCAGATTACGTAAAG
GAAGCCAAGCAGCTCCTGAAAGTACAGAAAGCGTACCATCAGCTCGATCAGAGCTTCATCGATACCTACA
TAGATTTGCTGGAGACACGGAGGACATACTACGAGGGCCCAGGGGAAGGATCTCCTTTTGGGTGGAAGGA
CATCAAGGAATGGTACGAGATGCTTATGGGACATTGTACATATTTTCCGGAGGAGCTCAGGAGCGTCAAG
TACGCCTACAATGCCGACCTGTACAATGCCCTCAATGACCTCAATAACCTCGTGATTACCAGGGACGAGA
ACGAGAAGCTGGAGTACTATGAAAAGTTCCAGATTATCGAGAATGTGTTTAAGCAGAAGAAGAAGCCGAC
ACTTAAGCAGATTGCAAAGGAAATCCTCGTGAATGAGGAAGATATCAAGGGATACAGAGTGACAAGTACA
GGCAAGCCCGAGTTCACAAATCTGAAGGTGTACCACGATATTAAGGACATAACCGCACGAAAGGAGATAA
TCGAAAACGCTGAGCTCCTCGATCAGATCGCAAAAATTCTTACCATCTACCAGTCTAGTGAGGACATTCA
GGAGGAACTGACTAATCTGAACAGTGAGCTCACCCAAGAGGAAATTGAGCAGATTTCAAACCTGAAAGGC
TACACCGGGACGCACAATCTGAGCCTCAAAGCAATCAACCTCATTCTGGATGAACTTTGGCACACAAATG
ACAACCAAATTGCCATATTCAACCGCCTGAAACTGGTGCCAAAAAAAGTGGATCTGTCACAGCAAAAGGA
AATCCCTACAACCTTGGTTGACGATTTTATTCTGTCCCCCGTTGTCAAGCGGAGCTTCATCCAGTCAATC
AAGGTGATCAATGCCATCATTAAAAAATACGGATTGCCAAACGATATAATTATCGAGCTTGCACGAGAGA
AGAACTCAAAGGACGCCCAGAAGATGATTAACGAAATGCAGAAGCGCAACCGCCAGACAAACGAACGCAT
AGAGGAAATTATAAGAACAACCGGCAAAGAGAATGCCAAGTATCTGATCGAGAAAATCAAGCTGCACGAC
ATGCAAGAAGGCAAGTGCCTGTACTCTCTGGAAGCTATCCCACTCGAAGATCTGCTGAATAATCCATTCA
ATTACGAGGTGGACCACATCATCCCTAGATCCGTAAGCTTTGACAATTCCTTCAATAACAAAGTTCTGGT
TAAACAGGAGGAAGCCTCTAAAAAAGGGAACCGGACCCCGTTCCAGTACCTGAGCTCCAGTGACAGCAAG
ATTAGCTACGAGACTTTTAAGAAACATATTCTGAATCTGGCCAAAGGCAAAGGCAGGATCAGCAAGACCA
AGAAGGAGTACCTCCTCGAAGAACGCGACATTAACAGATTTAGTGTGCAGAAAGATTTCATCAACCGAAA
CCTTGTCGATACTCGGTACGCCACGAGAGGCCTGATGAATCTCCTCAGGAGCTACTTCCGCGTCAATAAT
CTGGACGTTAAAGTCAAGAGCATAAATGGGGGATTCACCAGCTTTCTGAGGAGAAAGTGGAAGTTTAAGA
AGGAACGAAACAAAGGATACAAGCACCATGCTGAGGATGCTTTGATCATCGCTAACGCGGACTTTATCTT
TAAGGAATGGAAAAAGCTGGATAAGGCAAAGAAAGTGATGGAAAACCAGATGTTCGAGGAGAAGCAGGCA
GAGTCAATGCCTGAGATCGAGACAGAGCAGGAATACAAGGAAATTTTCATCACCCCTCATCAGATTAAAC
ACATAAAGGACTTCAAAGACTATAAATACTCTCATAGGGTGGACAAAAAACCCAATCGCGAGCTCATTAA
TGACACCCTGTACTCAACACGGAAGGATGATAAAGGTAATACCTTGATTGTGAATAATCTTAATGGATTG
TATGACAAAGATAACGACAAGCTCAAGAAGCTGATCAACAAGTCTCCAGAGAAGCTCCTTATGTATCACC
ACGACCCACAGACTTATCAGAAATTGAAACTGATCATGGAGCAATACGGGGATGAGAAGAACCCACTCTA
CAAATATTATGAGGAAACAGGTAATTACCTGACCAAGTACTCCAAGAAGGATAACGGACCAGTGATCAAA
AAGATAAAGTACTATGGCAACAAACTTAATGCGCATTTGGACATAACTGACGATTACCCCAATTCTCGAA
ACAAGGTTGTGAAGCTCTCCCTGAAGCCTTATAGATTTGACGTGTACCTGGATAATGGGGTTTATAAATT
CGTCACCGTGAAAAATCTGGACGTGATCAAAAAGGAGAACTATTATGAAGTAAACTCAAAGTGCTATGAG
GAGGCGAAGAAGCTGAAGAAGATCTCCAATCAGGCCGAGTTCATCGCTTCCTTCTATAATAACGATCTCA
TCAAGATCAATGGAGAGCTTTATCGCGTCATTGGTGTGAACAATGACTTGCTGAACAGGATCGAAGTCAA
TATGATAGACATTACCTACCGGGAGTATCTCGAAAACATGAATGATAAACGGCCGCCTCGCATCATCAAG
ACAATCGCATCTAAAACTCAGTCAATAAAAAAGTACTCTACCGATATCCTGGGGAATCTCTATGAAGTGA
AGTCAAAGAAGCACCCACAAATCATTAAAAAAGGTTCCGGCGGAAGCTCTGGTGGCAGCAAGCGGACCGC
CGACGGCTCTGAATTCGAGAGCCCTAAGAAGAAAAGAAAGGTGAGCGGAGGCTCTAGCGGCGGAAGCGTT
ATCTCCTACGACAACTACGTGACCATCCTGGACGAAGAGACACTGAAGGCTTGGATCGCTAAACTGGAAA
AAGCCCCTGTGTTCGCCTTCGCCACCGCCACCGACTCCTTAGATAACATCAGCGCCAACCTGGTGGGCCT
GTCTTTCGCCATCGAGCCTGGCGTGGCCGCCTACATCCCCGTGGCCCACGATTACCTGGATGCCCCAGAT
CAAATCAGCAGAGAGAGAGCACTGGAGCTCCTGAAGCCCCTGCTGGAGGACGAGAAGGCCCTGAAGGTGG
GACAGAACCTGAAATACGATAGGGGAATCCTGGCTAATTACGGCATCGAGCTGAGAGGCATCGCCTTCGA
TACCATGCTGGAATCTTACATCCTGAACAGCGTGGCCGGCCGCCACGACATGGACAGCCTGGCTGAACGG
TGGCTGAAGCACAAAACCATCACCTTCGAAGAGATCGCCGGAAAGGGCAAGAACCAGCTGACATTTAATC
AGATCGCACTGGAAGAAGCCGGCAGATACGCCGCTGAGGACGCCGACGTGACCCTTCAGCTGCACCTGAA
GATGTGGCCCGATCTGCAGAAGCACAAGGGCCCACTAAACGTGTTCGAGAACATCGAGATGCCTCTGGTG
CCCGTCCTGAGCAGAATCGAGAGGAATGGCGTGAAGATCGACCCCAAGGTGCTGCACAACCACAGCGAGG
AACTGACACTGCGGCTGGCCGAGCTGGAAAAGAAGGCCCACGAAATCGCCGGCGAGGAGTTCAACCTGTC
TAGCACCAAGCAGCTACAAACAATCCTGTTCGAGAAGCAGGGCATTAAGCCTCTGAAAAAGACACCTGGC
GGAGCCCCCAGCACCAGCGAAGAAGTGCTGGAGGAACTGGCGCTGGATTACCCTCTGCCCAAAGTGATCC
TGGAATATAGAGGACTGGCCAAGCTGAAGTCTACATACACCGACAAGCTGCCTCTGATGATCAACCCCAA
GACCGGCCGGGTGCATACATCTTATCACCAGGCCGTGACAGCCACCGGCCGGCTGAGCAGCACAGATCCT
AACCTGCAAAACATCCCAGTGCGGAACGAAGAGGGCAGAAGAATCAGACAGGCTTTCATTGCCCCTGAGG
ACTACGTCATCGTGTCTGCTGACTACAGCCAGATAGAACTGAGAATCATGGCCCATCTGTCTCGGGACAA
GGGCCTGCTGACCGCTTTTGCAGAAGGCAAGGACATCCACAGAGCCACCGCTGCCGAAGTGTTCGGCCTG
CCTCTGGAAACAGTGACCAGCGAGCAAAGAAGGTCCGCCAAGGCCATTAACTTCGGCCTGATCTACGGCA
TGAGCGCCTTTGGCCTGGCCAGACAGCTCAACATCCCTAGAAAGGAGGCCCAGAAATACATGGACCTGTA
CTTCGAGCGGTACCCCGGCGTGCTGGAGTACATGGAACGGACCAGAGCCCAGGCTAAAGAGCAGGGATAC
GTGGAAACCCTGGATGGCCGGAGACTGTATCTGCCTGACATCAAGAGCAGCAACGGCGCCAGAAGAGCCG
CCGCTGAGAGAGCTGCTATCAACGCCCCTATGCAGGGCACCGCCGCCGACATCATCAAGCGGGCCATGAT
CGCCGTGGACGCCTGGCTGCAGGCCGAGCAGCCTAGAGTGCGGATGATCATGCAGGTGCACGACGAGCTG
GTGTTTGAGGTGCACAAGGACGACGTGGATGCTGTGGCCAAGCAGATTCACCAGCTGATGGAAAATTGCA
CCAGACTGGACGTGCCACTGCTGGTCGAGGTTGGAAGCGGAGAGAATTGGGACCAGGCCCACTCTGGCGG
CTCAAAAAGAACCGCCGACGGCAGCGAATTCGAGTCTCCCAAGAAGAAGAGGAAAGTCTGACCGGTCATC
ATCACCATCACCATTGAGTTTAAACCCGCTGATCAGCCTCGACTGTGCCTTCTAGTTGCCAGCCATCTGT
TGTTTGCCCCTCCCCCGTGCCTTCCTTGACCCTGGAAGGTGCCACTCCCACTGTCCTTTCCTAATAAAAT
GAGGAAATTGCATCGCATTGTCTGAGTAGGTGTCATTCTATTCTGGGGGGTGGGGTGGGGCAGGACAGCA
AGGGGGAGGATTGGGAAGACAATAGCAGGCATGCTGGGGATGCGGTGGGCTCTATGGCTTCTGAGGCGGA
AAGAACCAGCTGGGGCTCGATACCGTCGACCTCTAGCTAGAGCTTGGCGTAATCATGGTCATAGCTGTTT
CCTGTGTGAAATTGTTATCCGCTCACAATTCCACACAACATACGAGCCGGAAGCATAAAGTGTAAAGCCT
AGGGTGCCTAATGAGTGAGCTAACTCACATTAATTGCGTTGCGCTCACTGCCCGCTTTCCAGTCGGGAAA
CCTGTCGTGCCAGCTGCATTAATGAATCGGCCAACGCGCGGGGAGAGGCGGTTTGCGTATTGGGCGCTCT
TCCGCTTCCTCGCTCACTGACTCGCTGCGCTCGGTCGTTCGGCTGCGGCGAGCGGTATCAGCTCACTCAA
AGGCGGTAATACGGTTATCCACAGAATCAGGGGATAACGCAGGAAAGAACATGTGAGCAAAAGGCCAGCA
AAAGGCCAGGAACCGTAAAAAGGCCGCGTTGCTGGCGTTTTTCCATAGGCTCCGCCCCCCTGACGAGCAT
CACAAAAATCGACGCTCAAGTCAGAGGTGGCGAAACCCGACAGGACTATAAAGATACCAGGCGTTTCCCC
CTGGAAGCTCCCTCGTGCGCTCTCCTGTTCCGACCCTGCCGCTTACCGGATACCTGTCCGCCTTTCTCCC
TTCGGGAAGCGTGGCGCTTTCTCATAGCTCACGCTGTAGGTATCTCAGTTCGGTGTAGGTCGTTCGCTCC
AAGCTGGGCTGTGTGCACGAACCCCCCGTTCAGCCCGACCGCTGCGCCTTATCCGGTAACTATCGTCTTG
AGTCCAACCCGGTAAGACACGACTTATCGCCACTGGCAGCAGCCACTGGTAACAGGATTAGCAGAGCGAG
GTATGTAGGCGGTGCTACAGAGTTCTTGAAGTGGTGGCCTAACTACGGCTACACTAGAAGAACAGTATTT
GGTATCTGCGCTCTGCTGAAGCCAGTTACCTTCGGAAAAAGAGTTGGTAGCTCTTGATCCGGCAAACAAA
CCACCGCTGGTAGCGGTGGTTTTTTTGTTTGCAAGCAGCAGATTACGCGCAGAAAAAAAGGATCTCAAGA
AGATCCTTTGATCTTTTCTACGGGGTCTGACGCTCAGTGGAACGAAAACTCACGTTAAGGGATTTTGGTC
ATGAGATTATCAAAAAGGATCTTCACCTAGATCCTTTTAAATTAAAAATGAAGTTTTAAATCAATCTAAA
GTATATATGAGTAAACTTGGTCTGACAGTTACCAATGCTTAATCAGTGAGGCACCTATCTCAGCGATCTG
TCTATTTCGTTCATCCATAGTTGCCTGACTCCCCGTCGTGTAGATAACTACGATACGGGAGGGCTTACCA
TCTGGCCCCAGTGCTGCAATGATACCGCGCGAACCACGCTCACCGGCTCCAGATTTATCAGCAATAAACC
AGCCAGCCGGAAGGGCCGAGCGCAGAAGTGGTCCTGCAACTTTATCCGCCTCCATCCAGTCTATTAATTG
TTGCCGGGAAGCTAGAGTAAGTAGTTCGCCAGTTAATAGTTTGCGCAACGTTGTTGCCATTGCTACAGGC
ATCGTGGTGTCACGCTCGTCGTTTGGTATGGCTTCATTCAGCTCCGGTTCCCAACGATCAAGGCGAGTTA
CATGATCCCCCATGTTGTGCAAAAAAGCGGTTAGCTCCTTCGGTCCTCCGATCGTTGTCAGAAGTAAGTT
GGCCGCAGTGTTATCACTCATGGTTATGGCAGCACTGCATAATTCTCTTACTGTCATGCCATCCGTAAGA
TGCTTTTCTGTGACTGGTGAGTACTCAACCAAGTCATTCTGAGAATAGTGTATGCGGCGACCGAGTTGCT
CTTGCCCGGCGTCAATACGGGATAATACCGCGCCACATAGCAGAACTTTAAAAGTGCTCATCATTGGAAA
ACGTTCTTCGGGGCGAAAACTCTCAAGGATCTTACCGCTGTTGAGATCCAGTTCGATGTAACCCACTCGT
GCACCCA
Features (pLannotate 1.2.2; 17 found; start..end, strand, type, name):
    113..217     -  promoter       AmpR promoter: bla
    288..332     -  misc_feature   bom (fragment): basis of mobility region from pBR322
    487..866     +  enhancer       CMV enhancer: human cytomegalovirus immediate early enhancer
    867..1070    +  promoter       CMV promoter: human cytomegalovirus (CMV) immediate early promoter
   1112..1130    +  promoter       T7 promoter: promoter for bacteriophage T7 RNA polymerase
   1150..1521    +  CDS            Rep (fragment): REP_PCV2 - Experimental evidence at protein level: Swiss-Prot protein existence level 1. Essential for the replication of viral ssDNA. The closed circular ssDNA genome is first converted to a superhelical dsDNA. Rep and/or Rep' binds a specific hairpin at the genome origin of replication. Introduces an endonucleolytic nick within the conserved sequence 5'-AGTATTAC-3' in the intergenic region of the genome, thereby initiating the rolling circle replication (RCR). Following cleavage, binds covalently to the 5'-phosphate of DNA as a tyrosyl ester. The cleavage gives rise to a free 3'-OH that serv
   1570..4725    +  CDS            cas9: CAS9_STAAU - Experimental evidence at protein level: Swiss-Prot protein existence level 1. CRISPR (clustered regularly interspaced short palindromic repeat) is an adaptive immune system that provides protection against mobile genetic elements (viruses, transposable elements and conjugative plasmids). CRISPR clusters contain spacers, sequences complementary to antecedent mobile elements, and target invading nucleic acids. CRISPR clusters are transcribed and processed into CRISPR RNA (crRNA). In type II CRISPR systems correct processing of pre-crRNA requires a trans- encoded small RNA (tracrRNA)
   4828..6642    +  CDS            polA (fragment): DPO1_ECOLI - Also known as resA. Experimental evidence at protein level: Swiss-Prot protein existence level 1. In addition to polymerase activity, this DNA polymerase exhibits 3'-5' and 5'-3' exonuclease activity. It is able to utilize nicked circular duplex DNA as a template and can unwind the parental DNA strand from its template. From Escherichia coli (strain K12).
   6763..6987    +  polyA_signal   bGH poly(A) signal: bovine growth hormone polyadenylation signal
   6991..7012    +  promoter       SV40 promoter (fragment): SV40 enhancer and early promoter
   7017..7033    +  misc_feature   MCS (fragment): pBluescript multiple cloning site
   7082..7098    -  protein_bind   lac operator: The lac repressor binds to the lac operator to inhibit transcription in E. coli. This inhibition can be relieved by adding lactose or isopropyl-β-D-thiogalactopyranoside (IPTG). lac repressor encoded by lacI
   7106..7136    -  promoter       lac promoter: promoter for the E. coli lac operon
   7151..7172    -  protein_bind   CAP binding site: CAP binding activates transcription in the presence of cAMP. E. coli catabolite activator protein
   7185..7277    -  CDS            lacI (fragment): lac repressor; lacI; The lac repressor binds to the lac operator to inhibit transcription in E. coli. This inhibition can be relieved by adding lactose or isopropyl-β-D-thiogalactopyranoside (IPTG).
   7460..8048    -  rep_origin     ori: high-copy-number ColE1/pMB1/pBR322/pUC origin of replication
   8219..112     -  CDS            AmpR (across the origin): β-lactamase; bla; confers resistance to ampicillin, carbenicillin, and related antibiotics
