[The description below was written by a language model from this plasmid's Addgene catalogue record and pLannotate feature annotations shown in this document.]
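Description:
SaCas9 variant click editor (CE1), pCMV-T7-PCV2-nSaCas9-EcKlenow (MLE194), is an 8,967 nt mammalian expression and in vitro transcription plasmid built by Gibson cloning into the pCMV-T7-SpCas9-P2A-EGFP backbone. It is maintained in E. coli as a high-copy plasmid through a ColE1/pUC-type origin and is selected with ampicillin via the β-lactamase gene and its native promoter. Short remnants of lac regulatory elements, a multiple cloning site, an SV40 promoter fragment and a pBR322 bom fragment are backbone carry-over with no evident role in expression.

The payload is a single synthetic open reading frame placed downstream of the CMV enhancer/promoter and a T7 promoter, and terminated by the bGH polyadenylation signal. This arrangement allows expression after transfection into mammalian cells or production of mRNA with T7 RNA polymerase. The fusion protein begins with the HUH endonuclease domain of porcine circovirus 2 Rep, which nicks a specific single-stranded DNA motif and becomes covalently attached to the 5′ end of the cleaved DNA. An XTEN linker joins it to Staphylococcus aureus Cas9 carrying N580A, a nickase form. This is followed by a bipartite nuclear localisation signal, the E. coli DNA polymerase I Klenow fragment made exonuclease-deficient by D355A/E357A, and a second BPNLS.

Together these parts form a click editor. The nickase is directed to a genomic target by a guide RNA, which is not encoded on this plasmid. The Rep domain tethers a single-stranded DNA template, and the DNA-dependent polymerase extends from the nicked strand to write the templated edit. This construct is the SaCas9-based variant of the CE1 architecture.
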