Addgene plasmid #217801: SaCas9 variant click editor (CE1) - pCMV-T7-PCV2-nSaCas9-EcKlenow (MLE194)
Purpose: Variant CE1 construct with SaCas9, expressed from CMV or T7 promoters.
Depositing lab: Benjamin Kleinstiver. Depositing organization: Massachusetts General Hospital. Publication: Click editing enables programmable genome writing using DNA polymerases and HUH endonucleases. Ferreira da Silva J, Tou CJ, King EM, Eller ML, Rufino-Ramos D, Ma L, Cromwell CR, Metovic J, Benning FMC, Chao LH, Eichler FS, Kleinstiver BP. Nat Biotechnol. 2024 Jul 22. doi: 10.1038/s41587-024-02324-x. PubMed 39039307.
Backbone
  Vector backbone: pCMV-T7-SpCas9-P2A-EGFP (RTW3027)
  Backbone manufacturer: Addgene #139987
  Vector type: Mammalian Expression, CRISPR ; in vitro transcription; T7 promoter
Growth in bacteria
  Bacterial resistance: Ampicillin, 100 μg/mL
  Growth temperature: 37°C
  Growth strain: DH5alpha
  Copy number: High Copy
Gene/Insert
  Gene/Insert name: PCV2-XTEN-nSaCas9-BPNLS-EcKlenow(-exo)-BPNLS (alt name: MLE194)
  Species: Synthetic
  Mutation: nSaCas9(N580A); EcKlenow(-exo;D355A/E357A)
  Promoter: CMV and T7
  Tag / fusion protein: BPNLS (C terminal on backbone)
  Cloning method: Gibson Cloning
  Sequencing primers: 5′ oBK6928-CCAAGTCTCCACCCCATTGACG; 3′ oBK219-GGGAGTGGCACCTTCCAGGGTC
Terms and licenses: Academic/Nonprofit Terms; Industry Terms: Not Available to Industry
Depositor comments: Please visit https://doi.org/10.1101/2023.09.12.557440 for bioRxiv preprint.
How to cite: SaCas9 variant click editor (CE1) - pCMV-T7-PCV2-nSaCas9-EcKlenow (MLE194) was a gift from Benjamin Kleinstiver (Addgene plasmid # 217801 ; http://n2t.net/addgene:217801 ; RRID:Addgene_217801)
